Addgene plasmid #78461: Sumo3 PolQM1 deltains1
Purpose: Inducible expression in E. coli
Depositing lab: Sylvie Doublie & Susan Wallace. Depositing organization: University of Vermont and State Agricultural College. Publication: Lesion bypass activity of DNA polymerase theta (POLQ) is an intrinsic property of the pol domain and depends on unique sequence inserts. Hogg M, Seki M, Wood RD, Doublie S, Wallace SS. J Mol Biol. 2011 Jan 21;405(3):642-52. doi: 10.1016/j.jmb.2010.10.041. Epub 2010 Nov 2. PubMed 21050863.
Backbone
  Vector backbone: pE-SUMO3 fusion vector
  Backbone manufacturer: Life Sensors
  Backbone size w/o insert (bp): 5743
  Vector type: Bacterial Expression
  Selectable markers: none
Growth in bacteria
  Bacterial resistance: Ampicillin, 100 μg/mL
  Growth temperature: 37°C
  Growth strain: DH5alpha
  Copy number: Unknown
Gene/Insert
  Gene/Insert name: Polymerase theta (alt name: POLQ)
  Species: H. sapiens (human)
  Mutation: delta 1-1791; delta 2149-2170; Q2513R (please see depositor comment below)
  GenBank ID: 10721
  Entrez Gene: POLQ (a.k.a. PRO0327)
  Promoter: T7
  Tag / fusion protein: His (N terminal on backbone); SUMO3 (N terminal on backbone)
  Cloning method: Restriction Enzyme; 5′ cloning site BsaI (not destroyed); 3′ cloning site XbaI (not destroyed)
  Sequencing primers: 5′ T7; 3′ T7term
Resource information
  A portion of this plasmid was derived from a plasmid made by: Original full length POLQ gene came from Rick Wood (then at University of Pittsburgh, now at MD Anderson).
Terms and licenses: Academic/Nonprofit Terms; Industry Terms: Not Available to Industry
Depositor comments: Has SUMO3 protease cleavage site. Please note that mutation Q2513R in POLQ was found during Addgene's quality control. The depositor noted that Q2513R is an amino acid variant representing a common human snp (T instead of C) rs1381057. This mutation does NOT affect plasmid function.
How to cite: Sumo3 PolQM1 deltains1 was a gift from Sylvie Doublie & Susan Wallace (Addgene plasmid # 78461 ; http://n2t.net/addgene:78461 ; RRID:Addgene_78461)
