[The description below was written by a language model from this plasmid's Addgene catalogue record.]
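Description:
Sumo3 PolQM1 deltains1 is a bacterial expression plasmid built on the commercial pE-SUMO3 fusion vector (backbone about 5.7 kb without insert) for inducible production of a truncated human DNA polymerase theta (POLQ) in E. coli. It is maintained under ampicillin selection; the record lists no other selectable marker, gives the copy number as unknown, and does not describe the origin of replication. No feature table is provided, so the details here come from the catalogue fields alone.

The insert was cloned between BsaI and XbaI sites, both retained, and is transcribed from a T7 promoter, so expression requires a host that supplies T7 RNA polymerase. The backbone contributes an N-terminal His tag followed by SUMO3. The His tag allows affinity purification, the SUMO3 partner is generally used to aid solubility and expression, and a SUMO3 protease cleavage site allows the fusion partner to be removed from the purified protein. The POLQ coding sequence lacks residues 1–1791, leaving the C-terminal polymerase domain, and carries a further internal deletion of residues 2149–2170, which the construct name indicates corresponds to removal of "insert 1". A Q2513R substitution found during repository quality control is reported by the depositor to be a common human polymorphism that does not affect plasmid function.

According to the associated publication title, lesion bypass by POLQ is intrinsic to its polymerase domain and depends on unique sequence inserts. This construct therefore fits the role of a source of recombinant insert-deleted polymerase domain for biochemical comparison with the intact domain.
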