>Addgene plasmid #78461 | Sumo3 PolQM1 deltains1 | addgene partial sequence | sequence record 153061 | T7 5'-TAATACGACTCACTATAGGG-3'
GAATATTTTGTTTACTTTAAGAAGGAGATATACCATGGGTCATCACCATCATCATCACGGGTCCCTGCAG
GAGGAGAAGCCCAAGGAGGGTGTGAAGACAGAGAATGACCACATCAACCTGAAGGTGGCCGGGCAGGACG
GCTCCGTGGTGCAGTTCAAGATCAAGAGGCACACGCCGCTGAGCAAGCTGATGAAGGCCTACTGCGAGAG
GCAGGGCTTGTCAATGAGGCAGATCAGATTCAGGTTCGACGGGCAGCCAATCAATGAAACTGACACTCCA
GCACAGCTGGAGATGGAGGACGAGGACACCATCGACGTGTTCCAGCAGCAGACGGGAGGTGGGTTCAAAG
ACAACAGCCCTATTAGTGACACAAGCTTTTCACTTCAGTTATCACAGGATGGATTACAGTTAACTCCAGC
CTCAAGCAGTTCAGAAAGTTTGTCCATAATTGATGTAGCAAGTGACCAAAATCTTTTCCAAACATTCATT
AAGGAGTGGCGGTGCAAAAAGCGATTTTCCATCTCACTGGCTTGTGAAAAGATTAGAAGTTTGACATCTT
CTAAAACTGCTACTATTGGCAGTAGGTTTAAGCAAGCTAGCTCACCTCAGGAAATTCCTATTAGAGATGA
TGGATTTCCCATTAAAGGTTGTGATGACACCTTGGTGGTTGGACTGGCAGTATGCTGGGGTGGAAGGGAT
GCCTATTATTTTTCACTGCAGAAGGAACAAAAGCATTCTGAAATTAGTGCCAGTTTGGTTCCACCTTCTT
TAGATCCAAGCCTGACTTTGAAAGACAGGATGTGGTACCTTCAATCTTGCTTGCGAAAGGAATCTGATAA
AGAATGTTCTGTTGTCATCTATGACTTCATCCAGAGCTATAAAATTCTTCTTCTTTCTTGTGGCATCTCC
TTGGAGCAAAGTTATGAAGATCCTAAGGTGGCATGCTGGTTACTAGATCCAGATTCTCAGGAGCCGACTC
TTCATAGCATAGTT
