>Addgene plasmid #78461 | Sumo3 PolQM1 deltains1 | addgene partial sequence | sequence record 153062 | T7term 5'-GCTAGTTATTGCTCAGCGG-3'
CTTCTTTCGGGCTTTGTTAGCAGCCGGAATCTCAGTGGTGGTGGTGGTGGTGCTCGAGTGCGGCCGCAAG
CTTGTCGACGGAGCTCGAATTCGGATCCTTAATGGTGATGGTGATGCACATCAAAGTCCTTTAGCTCTCC
CCAGCTGGCGCCTATTTTCACTTTCACTTTCAATTTCACAGACAGTTTTACAGCACTTTCCATTTCATTC
TTGACAATCTGAGCTACCTGAACAACATCTTCTTCTGCCACTTCATATAGGAGTTCATCATGGAGTTGAA
GGATGAAGAAGCCTCCTCTGATTGGGCAGAACATCCCTTGCAGTTTTCTCTTTCGTGACAATCCTGTTCG
GTCACTTTGGAGCATACCCTCTCGATGACCATGGGATTTGAAGGTTGAGTGGAAGGTCTCTAATTGCTTC
TGAATGTTAACTGTGGCTATTTTGACAATATCAGCTGCTGATCCTTGGACTATTGTGTTGATAGCTTGAC
GCTCAGCGTGAGCTTTACGATAAGGGTTGTTGTCTTTGATTCCTGGCAAATATCTACGCCTTCCCAAAAT
GGTCTGAACAAATCCGTCTCTTTTACAATTCTTCACTGTCTCTGTCATGAATTGATTAATCCCTGTGTAT
CTGGATTTGAAGGAGTCAATATAGCATGCAGCATCATTTTCTTTAATGCCCATCTGCTCTCCCAAAGATT
TAGCTCCCATTCCATAAATGATCCCATAGCAAATCTGTTTTGCCTGCTGCCTCAGATCATCCCCAACAGA
CTCTGGCTCAATCATCTTCCACTCTGCTGCAATGCTCCTGAAAACATCAGCTCCAGTGTTTAACACTTGA
ATGAGACGACGATCATGGGATAAATGAGCCAAGATCCTCAGTTCAAGCTGAGAGTAGTCAGCAGCCAGTA
TTGAACCACCTGGGAAAGGCACAAAGGCATGTCGCATGCTAATTGAAAATGGCATTCCTCTGTCTGCAGC
TCTCTCCTCCATCTGTGCCTGGC
